Addgene plasmid #177654: pT7C-BAG2
Purpose: Recombinant protein synthesis of human BAG2
Depositing lab: Jeff Kuret. Depositing organization: Ohio State University. Publication: Identification of gene networks mediating regional resistance to tauopathy in late-onset Alzheimer's disease. Ayoub CA, Wagner CS, Kuret J. PLoS Genet. 2023 Mar 27;19(3):e1010681. doi: 10.1371/journal.pgen.1010681. eCollection 2023 Mar. PubMed 36972319.
Backbone
  Vector backbone: pT7C
  Backbone size w/o insert (bp): 3352
  Vector type: Bacterial Expression
Growth in bacteria
  Bacterial resistance: Ampicillin, 100 μg/mL
  Growth temperature: 37°C
  Growth strain: DH5alpha
  Growth instructions: To produce protein, express in BL21(DE3) Codon Plus RIL. Purify by Ni IMAC and SEC.
  Copy number: Low Copy
Gene/Insert
  Gene/Insert name: BAG2 (alt name: NP_004273.1)
  Species: H. sapiens (human)
  Insert size (bp): 636
  Entrez Gene: BAG2 (a.k.a. BAG-2, dJ417I1.2)
  Promoter: T7
  Tag / fusion protein: 6xHis-Thrombin (N terminal on backbone)
  Cloning method: Restriction Enzyme; 5′ cloning site SpeI (not destroyed); 3′ cloning site XhoI (not destroyed)
  Sequencing primers: 5′ TAATACGACTCACTATAGGG; 3′ GATTATCAACCGGGGTGGCA
Terms and licenses: Academic/Nonprofit Terms; Industry Terms: Not Available to Industry
Depositor comments: Genes were cloned from a cDNA library and may contain silent mutations. However, all inserts were sequence-verified and any nucleotide changes were mutagenized to encode the consensus amino acid sequence.
How to cite: pT7C-BAG2 was a gift from Jeff Kuret (Addgene plasmid # 177654 ; http://n2t.net/addgene:177654 ; RRID:Addgene_177654)
