[The description below was written by a language model from this plasmid's Addgene catalogue record and pLannotate feature annotations shown in this document.]
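Description:
pT7C-BAG2 is a bacterial expression plasmid for producing recombinant human BAG2, built on the 3.35 kb pT7C backbone and totalling about 4 kb in the sequenced record. It is maintained in E. coli through a ColE1/pMB1-type origin and selected with ampicillin via the β-lactamase (AmpR) gene and its native promoter. The annotation also picks up pBR322-derived remnants: the bom mobility region and short, non-functional fragments of rop and the tetracycline resistance gene. The catalogue lists the plasmid as low copy, although the origin annotation carries a generic high-copy label and only a fragment of rop is detected. An M13 (f1-type) phage origin is also present, which in principle allows single-stranded DNA rescue.

The expression cassette consists of a T7 promoter followed by the strong ribosome binding site from phage T7 gene 10. This drives an open reading frame that begins with a backbone-encoded N-terminal 6xHis tag and a thrombin cleavage site. The short "capTEV" fragment hit most likely reflects the His stretch. The 636 bp human BAG2 coding sequence, cloned between SpeI and XhoI sites that remain intact, follows in frame. BAG2 is a co-chaperone that acts as a nucleotide-exchange factor for HSP70/HSC70. A small downstream match to a T7 gene 10B-derived sequence lies after the insert and is probably backbone residue rather than a functional fusion. The insert came from a cDNA library and may carry silent changes, but it was verified to encode the consensus protein.

Transcription requires T7 RNA polymerase, so protein is made in DE3 lysogen strains. The His tag supports nickel-affinity purification, and thrombin can remove it afterwards.
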