Features (pLannotate 1.2.2; 13 found; start..end, strand, type, name):
    647..786     -  misc_feature   bom: basis of mobility region from pBR322
    888..927     -  CDS            rop (fragment): Rop protein, which maintains plasmids at low copy number; rop
    932..1211    -  CDS            TcR (fragment): tetracycline efflux protein; tet; confers resistance to tetracycline
   1233..1251    +  promoter       T7 promoter: promoter for bacteriophage T7 RNA polymerase
   1283..1305    +  RBS            RBS: efficient ribosome binding site from bacteriophage T7 gene 10 (Olins and Rangwala, 1989)
   1324..1340    +  CDS            capTEV™ (fragment): composite tag for in vivo biotinylation, TEV protease cleavage, and 6xHis tagging
   1351..1368    +  CDS            thrombin site: thrombin recognition and cleavage site
   1381..2013    +  CDS            BAG2: BAG2_HUMAN - Experimental evidence at protein level: Swiss-Prot protein existence level 1. Co-chaperone for HSP70 and HSC70 chaperone proteins. Acts as a nucleotide-exchange factor (NEF) promoting the release of ADP from the HSP70 and HSC70 proteins thereby triggering client/substrate protein release (PubMed:24318877, PubMed:9873016). From Homo sapiens (Human).
   2069..2113    +  CDS            SET1 (fragment) (sequence partly withheld): solubility-enhancement tag derived from T7 phage gene 10B
   2111..2623    -  rep_origin     M13 ori (sequence partly withheld): M13 bacteriophage origin of replication; arrow indicates direction of (+) strand synthesis
   2736..2840    +  promoter       AmpR promoter: bla
   2841..3701    +  CDS            AmpR: β-lactamase; bla; confers resistance to ampicillin, carbenicillin, and related antibiotics
   3872..461     +  rep_origin     ori (across the origin): high-copy-number ColE1/pMB1/pBR322/pUC origin of replication
>Addgene plasmid #177654 | pT7C-BAG2 | addgene full sequence | sequence record 350549 | Addgene NGS Result
CGCAGATACCAAATACTGTCCTTCTAGTGTAGCCGTAGTTAGGCCACCACTTCAAGAACTCTGTAGCACC
GCCTACATACCTCGCTCTGCTAATCCTGTTACCAGTGGCTGCTGCCAGTGGCGATAAGTCGTGTCTTACC
GGGTTGGACTCAAGACGATAGTTACCGGATAAGGCGCAGCGGTCGGGCTGAACGGGGGGTTCGTGCACAC
AGCCCAGCTTGGAGCGAACGACCTACACCGAACTGAGATACCTACAGCGTGAGCTATGAGAAAGCGCCAC
GCTTCCCGAAGGGAGAAAGGCGGACAGGTATCCGGTAAGCGGCAGGGTCGGAACAGGAGAGCGCACGAGG
GAGCTTCCAGGGGGAAACGCCTGGTATCTTTATAGTCCTGTCGGGTTTCGCCACCTCTGACTTGAGCGTC
GATTTTTGTGATGCTCGTCAGGGGGGCGGAGCCTATGGAAAAACGCCAGCAACGCGGCCTTTTTACGGTT
CCTGGCCTTTTGCTGGCCTTTTGCTCACATGTTCTTTCCTGCGTTATCCCCTGATTCTGTGGATAACCGT
ATTACCGCCTTTGAGTGAGCTGATACCGCTCGCCGCAGCCGAACGACCGAGCGCAGCGAGTCAGTGAGCG
AGGAAGCGGAAGAGCGCCTGATGCGGTATTTTCTCCTTACGCATCTGTGCGGTATTTCACACCGCAATGG
TGCACTCTCAGTACAATCTGCTCTGATGCCGCATAGTTAAGCCAGTATACACTCCGCTATCGCTACGTGA
CTGGGTCATGGCTGCGCCCCGACACCCGCCAACACCCGCTGACGCGCCCTGACGGGCTTGTCTGCTCCCG
GCATCCGCTTACAGACAAGCTGTGACCGTCTCCGGGAGCTGCATGTGTCAGAGGTTTTCACCGTCATCAC
CGAAACGCGCGAGGCAGTCGATCGACGCTCTCCCTTATGCGACTCCTGCATTAGGAAGCAGCCCAGTAGT
AGGTTGAGGCCGTTGAGCACCGCCGCCGCAAGGAATGGTGCATGCAAGGAGATGGCGCCCAACAGTCCCC
CGGCCACGGGGCCTGCCACCATACCCACGCCGAAACAAGCGCTCATGAGCCCGAAGTGGCGAGCCCGATC
TTCCCCATCGGTGATGTCGGCGATATAGGCGCCAGCAACCGCACCTGTGGCGCCGGTGATGCCGGCCACG
ATGCGTCCGGCGTAGAGGATCGAGATCTCGATCCCGCGAAATTAATACGACTCACTATAGGGAGACCACA
ACGGTTTCCCTCTAGAAATAATTTTGTTTAACTTTAAGAAGGAGATATACCATGGGCAGCAGCCATCATC
ATCATCATCACAGCAGCGGCCTGGTGCCGCGCGGCAGCCATATGACTAGTATGGCTCAGGCGAAGATCAA
CGCTAAAGCCAACGAGGGGCGCTTCTGCCGCTCCTCCTCCATGGCTGACCGCTCCAGCCGCCTGCTGGAG
AGCCTGGACCAGCTGGAGCTCAGGGTTGAAGCTTTGAGAGAAGCAGCAACTGCTGTTGAGCAAGAGAAAG
AAATCCTTCTGGAAATGATCCACAGTATCCAAAATAGCCAGGACATGAGGCAGATCAGTGACGGAGAAAG
AGAAGAATTAAATCTGACTGCAAACCGTTTGATGGGAAGAACTCTCACCGTTGAAGTGTCAGTAGAAACA
ATTAGAAACCCCCAGCAGCAAGAATCCCTAAAGCATGCCACAAGGATTATTGATGAGGTGGTCAATAAGT
TTCTGGATGATTTGGGAAATGCCAAGAGTCATTTAATGTCGCTCTACAGTGCATGTTCATCTGAGGTGCC
ACATGGGCCAGTTGATCAGAAGTTTCAATCCATAGTAATTGGCTGTGCTCTTGAAGATCAGAAGAAAATT
AAGAGAAGATTAGAGACTCTGCTTAGAAATATTGAAAACTCTGACAAGGCCATCAAGCTATTAGAGCATT
CTAAAGGAGCTGGTTCCAAAACTCTGCAACAAAATGCTGAAAGCAGATTCAATTAGAAGGGCGAATTCTG
CAGATATCCATCACACTGGCGGCTGCTCGAGTGATCCGGCTGCTAACAAAGCCCGAAAGGAAGCTGAGTT
GGCTGCTGCC
[37 nt withheld, positions 2111-2147]
AGATTGTATAAGCAAATATTTAAATTGTAAGCGTTAATATTTTGTTAAAATTCGCGTTAAATTTTTGTTA
AATCAGCTCATTTTTTAACCAATAGGCCGAAATCGGCAAAATCCCTTATAAATCAAAAGAATAGACCGAG
ATAGGGTTGAGTTTGTTCCAGTTTGGAACAAGAGTCCACTATTAAAGAACGTGGACTCCAACGTCAAAGG
[49 nt withheld, positions 2358-2406]
T
[91 nt withheld, positions 2408-2498]
G
[124 nt withheld, positions 2500-2623]
GGGGATCAATTCTTGAAGACGAAAGGGCCTCGTGATACGCCTATTTTTATAGGTTAATGTCATGATAATA
ATGGTTTCTTAGACGTCAGGTGGCACTTTTCGGGGAAATGTGCGCGGAACCCCTATTTGTTTATTTTTCT
AAATACATTCAAATATGTATCCGCTCATGAGACAATAACCCTGATAAATGCTTCAATAATATTGAAAAAG
GAAGAGTATGAGTATTCAACATTTCCGTGTCGCCCTTATTCCCTTTTTTGCGGCATTTTGCCTTCCTGTT
TTTGCTCACCCAGAAACGCTGGTGAAAGTAAAAGATGCTGAAGATCAGTTGGGTGCACGAGTGGGTTACA
TCGAACTGGATCTCAACAGCGGTAAGATCCTTGAGAGTTTTCGCCCCGAAGAACGTTTTCCAATGATGAG
CACTTTTAAAGTTCTGCTATGTGGCGCGGTATTATCCCGTGTTGACGCCGGGCAAGAGCAACTCGGTCGC
CGCATACACTATTCTCAGAATGACTTGGTTGAGTACTCACCAGTCACAGAAAAGCATCTTACGGATGGCA
TGACAGTAAGAGAATTATGCAGTGCTGCCATAACCATGAGTGATAACACTGCGGCCAACTTACTTCTGAC
AACGATCGGAGGACCGAAGGAGCTAACCGCTTTTTTGCACAACATGGGGGATCATGTAACTCGCCTTGAT
CGTTGGGAACCGGAGCTGAATGAAGCCATACCAAACGACGAGCGTGACACCACGATGCCTGCAGCAATGG
CAACAACGTTGCGCAAACTATTAACTGGCGAACTACTTACTCTAGCTTCCCGGCAACAATTAATAGACTG
GATGGAGGCGGATAAAGTTGCAGGACCACTTCTGCGCTCGGCCCTTCCGGCTGGCTGGTTTATTGCTGAT
AAATCTGGAGCCGGTGAGCGTGGGTCTCGCGGTATCATTGCAGCACTGGGGCCAGATGGTAAGCCCTCCC
GTATCGTAGTTATCTACACGACGGGGAGTCAGGCAACTATGGATGAACGAAATAGACAGATCGCTGAGAT
AGGTGCCTCACTGATTAAGCATTGGTAACTGTCAGACCAAGTTTACTCATATATACTTTAGATTGATTTA
AAACTTCATTTTTAATTTAAAAGGATCTAGGTGAAGATCCTTTTTGATAATCTCATGACCAAAATCCCTT
AACGTGAGTTTTCGTTCCACTGAGCGTCAGACCCCGTAGAAAAGATCAAAGGATCTTCTTGAGATCCTTT
TTTTCTGCGCGTAATCTGCTGCTTGCAAACAAAAAAACCACCGCTACCAGCGGTGGTTTGTTTGCCGGAT
CAAGAGCTACCAACTCTTTTTCCGAAGGTAACTGGCTTCAGCAGAG
